>Addgene plasmid #29162 | pEMS1361 | addgene partial sequence | sequence record 39482 | EGFP-N 5'-CGTCGCCGTCCAGCTCGACCAG-3'
GCTCACCATGGTGGCGGAAGTTCCTATACCTTTTGAAGAATAGGAACTTCGGCGCGCCTGAGGGCGGGCA
TGGCTGGGGTGAGCTCTCTGGTCCCACCTGGCCATTTATGCCCTGGTCCTGAATGGGGTGGGTCCAGGCA
GCACGGGTAATCACATTTGTCTAGCGGGGAATCCAATTTTCCCTCCCACAAGCTTGCGCCCCAGGCCAAG
CACTCAGCCTGCTGCCCTCCTCTAATTGGCACTAATGACACATGGACGTCATCAGTGGGAGTTGAAGTAG
ACAGGCGGATGCTGTCCCTTCTGAGATGGCTCTGAAGAGCAACCCCAAGAAAGCCTCGGGCCCTTGGCCT
TAAGGACTTTGGGTTGTGTTTCTTTTTAATCTTACATTCAGGGTAAAACATCTTTTCTTCATTTCCTTGA
GAAAAAAGAAATCTGCAAAAGATACTGCAAAACTTTCCCTAGAGAAAAAAGCCACACAATGCAACCCCGC
TGGGGACACCGCTGGTTTGCCGAGAGACTCATTTTAAACAGAGGCAGAAAGTTCGCCTGTGATATTTCAG
CTGGAAATCAAGAAGATATTAGTTGAACATATTGCTTAGGGAGGAATAATAAGGCTGACATTTGCTT
