>Addgene plasmid #29162 | pEMS1361 | addgene partial sequence | sequence record 39632 | pEMS1307-fwd 5'-ccgcacgtctaagaaaccat-3'
CACGAGGCCCTTTCGTCTTCAAGAATTAATTCCGATCATATTCAATAACCCTTAATGAATTCGAGCTCCT
AGGCCGGCCAGAGCACACATGCCCACTGATGTGGGCCAGGTGGTGGCGCGTGGCTGGGCACAGCATGAGG
CCTGCACACCCATGGGATCCAGCCTGACCTACTGTGCTTGTACCCGTGGACCAACTGAGCAGGTGCAGAC
ACCCTGCCCCTACCCATAGGTGTTGAACAAGCCCCACAGGGCTCAGCCAAAACTGTTAGGATGGGCTCTT
GACTCCTTTCCGTCCAAATTTACCTCCACTCTTGTTTCACAGGGTGGAGAAAGGGGAAAAGTTTCCCTTC
AAACTGGAGGGGACTTTAGGCCCTTCCACAAGCTGCAGGGGGTCCCCGAAGTGGGCGAGCCCACCGCCTA
CAATGGGTCCTGCTCCAGCCTTCCTTTCCACATGGGACTGGCCACCAGGGCTTCTTTGTGGATGAAACCC
AACTCTCTCCACAGAAACACACAAAGGAGTGACAAAAAAGTTTTATTTCTGAAGTCAGGAGGTGCCTGCT
TTATCTGGGAGTGCC
