[The description below was written by a language model from this plasmid's Addgene catalogue record.]
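Description:
pEMS1361 is a Pleiades Promoter Project construct built on the pEMS1306 backbone, a large plasmid of about 16.5 kb before the insert is added. It is propagated in E. coli as a high-copy plasmid under ampicillin selection. The record does not list the origin of replication or any other backbone elements, and no feature table is available. Details such as polyadenylation signals, genomic targeting arms or mammalian selection markers therefore cannot be confirmed from the information given.

The payload is Ple50, a 1646 bp human MiniPromoter designed from regulatory sequence of the DBH (dopamine beta hydroxylase) gene. It was cloned between FseI and AscI sites, and the record does not say whether these sites survive cloning. The insert is a candidate promoter rather than a coding sequence. The "C-terminal tag" recorded for the backbone, EGFP-NLS, is best understood as the downstream reporter that Ple50 is meant to drive. This reporter is an enhanced green fluorescent protein carrying a nuclear localisation signal, which concentrates fluorescence in nuclei and makes expressing cells easier to identify and count.

The construct belongs to a toolbox of compact human promoters intended to direct selective, cell-type- or region-restricted expression in the brain. For this design the recorded outcome is negative: eGFP expression was not detected in the brain or eye. pEMS1361 is therefore mainly useful as a documented negative result. It can also serve as a starting point for redesigning DBH-derived regulatory elements, but it is not a validated driver for noradrenergic or other neuronal populations.
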