Addgene plasmid #29162: pEMS1361
Purpose: Expression of the eGFP reporter gene was not detected in the brain and eye.
Depositing lab: Elizabeth Simpson. Depositing organization: University of British Columbia. Publication: A regulatory toolbox of MiniPromoters to drive selective expression in the brain. Portales-Casamar E, Swanson DJ, Liu L, de Leeuw CN, Banks KG, Ho Sui SJ, Fulton DL, Ali J, Amirabbasi M, Arenillas DJ, Babyak N, Black SF, Bonaguro RJ, Brauer E, Candido TR, Castellarin M, Chen J, Chen Y, Cheng JC, Chopra V, Docking TR, Dreolini L, D'Souza CA, Flynn EK, Glenn R, Hatakka K, Hearty TG, Imanian B, Jiang S, Khorasan-zadeh S, Komljenovic I, Laprise S, Liao NY, Lim JS, Lithwick S, Liu F, Liu J, Lu M, McConechy M, McLeod AJ, Milisavljevic M, Mis J, O'Connor K, Palma B, Palmquist DL, Schmouth JF, Swanson MI, Tam B, Ticoll A, Turner JL, Varhol R, Vermeulen J, Watkins RF, Wilson G, Wong BK, Wong SH, Wong TY, Yang GS, Ypsilanti AR, Jones SJ, Holt RA, Goldowitz D, Wasserman WW, Simpson EM. Proc Natl Acad Sci U S A. 2010 Sep 21. 107(38):16589-94. 10.1073/pnas.1009158107 PubMed 20807748.
Backbone
  Vector backbone: pEMS1306
  Backbone size w/o insert (bp): 16454
  Vector type: Pleiades Promoter Project [sic, Pleaides Plieades]
Growth in bacteria
  Bacterial resistance: Ampicillin, 100 μg/mL
  Growth temperature: 37°C
  Growth strain: DH5alpha
  Growth instructions: DH10B
  Copy number: High Copy
Gene/Insert
  Gene/Insert name: Ple50 (alt names: DBH; dopamine beta hydroxylase)
  Species: H. sapiens (human)
  Insert size (bp): 1646
  Entrez Gene: DBH (a.k.a. DBM, ORTHYP1)
  Tag / fusion protein: EGFP-NLS (C terminal on backbone)
  Cloning method: Restriction Enzyme; 5′ cloning site FseI (unknown if destroyed); 3′ cloning site AscI (unknown if destroyed)
  Sequencing primers: 5′ Unknown
Terms and licenses: Academic/Nonprofit Terms; Industry Terms: Not Available to Industry
How to cite: pEMS1361 was a gift from Elizabeth Simpson (Addgene plasmid # 29162 ; http://n2t.net/addgene:29162 ; RRID:Addgene_29162)
